Addgene plasmid #41754: pOU2
Depositing lab: Jeff Gelles. Depositing organization: Brandeis University. Publication: FRET measurements of kinesin neck orientation reveal a structural basis for processivity and asymmetry. Martin DS, Fathi R, Mitchison TJ, Gelles J. Proc Natl Acad Sci U S A. 2010 Mar 23;107(12):5453-8. Epub 2010 Mar 8. 10.1073/pnas.0914924107 PubMed 20212149.
Backbone
  Vector backbone: pT7-7
  Vector type: Bacterial Expression
Growth in bacteria
  Bacterial resistance: Ampicillin, 100 μg/mL
  Growth temperature: 37°C
  Growth strain: DH5alpha
  Copy number: Unknown
Gene/Insert
  Gene/Insert name: kinesin heavy chain
  Species: D. melanogaster (fly); E. coli
  Mutation: residues 1-401; C45S C338S C451S
  Entrez Gene: Khc (a.k.a. Dmel_CG7765, 2R6, CG7765, DK, DKH, Dm KHC, DmK, DmKHC, Dmel\CG7765, Dmkin, KHC, KIF 5A, KIF5, KIF5B, KIN, Kif5, Kin, Kin-1, Kinesin, Kinesin-1, khc, kin, kinesin, kinesin-1, l(2)W12, l(2)k13219, l(2)k13314, l(2R)W12, pgs)
  Tag / fusion protein: bccp (C terminal on insert); His6 (C terminal on insert)
Resource information
  A portion of this plasmid was derived from a plasmid made by: Larry Goldstein; John Cronan
Terms and licenses: Academic/Nonprofit Terms; Industry Terms: Not Available to Industry
How to cite: pOU2 was a gift from Jeff Gelles (Addgene plasmid # 41754 ; http://n2t.net/addgene:41754 ; RRID:Addgene_41754)
