[The description below was written by a language model from this plasmid's Addgene catalogue record and pLannotate feature annotations shown in this document.]
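Description:
pOU2 is a bacterial expression plasmid built on the pT7-7 backbone, about 3.95 kb in the deposited sequence. It is maintained in E. coli through a ColE1/pMB1-type origin of replication and selected with ampicillin via the β-lactamase gene and its native promoter. Only a short remnant of rop and a fragment of the tet promoter are annotated, both apparently backbone leftovers. The catalogue lists copy number as unknown.

The payload is a truncated Drosophila melanogaster kinesin heavy chain (Khc) comprising residues 1–401, which covers the motor domain and neck region. It is fused at its C terminus to a segment of the E. coli biotin carboxyl carrier protein (BCCP, accB) and a His6 tag. Expression is driven by a T7 promoter followed by the phage T7 gene 10 ribosome binding site, so production requires a host that supplies T7 RNA polymerase. The record lists three cysteine-to-serine substitutions (C45S, C338S, C451S). The last lies beyond residue 401 of kinesin, so it presumably follows the numbering of the fusion protein, though the record does not clarify this. BCCP domains are biotinylated in E. coli, which provides a handle for streptavidin-based attachment, and His6 allows metal-affinity purification.

The automated annotation labels the first part of the open reading frame as rat Kif5c, which reflects homology among kinesin-1 motors rather than a rat insert. It also covers only part of the kinesin coding region and does not mark the His6 tag. The associated publication concerns FRET measurements of kinesin neck orientation, which suggests the cysteine removals support site-specific fluorophore labelling, but the record does not state this.
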