Features (pLannotate 1.2.2; 9 found; start..end, strand, type, name):
     23..736     +  CDS            Kif5c: KIF5C_RAT - Also known as Nkhc2. Experimental evidence at protein level: Swiss-Prot protein existence level 1. Involved in synaptic transmission (By similarity). Mediates dendritic trafficking of mRNAs (By similarity). Kinesin is a microtubule-associated force-producing protein that may play a role in organelle transport (By similarity). Required for anterograde axonal transportation of MAPK8IP3/JIP3 which is essential for MAPK8IP3/JIP3 function in axon elongation (PubMed:23576431). From Rattus norvegicus (Rat).
   1187..1474    +  CDS            accB (fragment): BCCP_ECOLI - Also known as fabE. Experimental evidence at protein level: Swiss-Prot protein existence level 1. This protein is a component of the acetyl coenzyme A carboxylase complex; first, biotin carboxylase catalyzes the carboxylation of the carrier protein and then the transcarboxylase transfers the carboxyl group to form malonyl-CoA. From Escherichia coli (strain K12).
   1515..1539    -  promoter       tet promoter (fragment): E. coli promoter for tetracycline efflux protein gene
   1592..2452    -  CDS            AmpR: β-lactamase; bla; confers resistance to ampicillin, carbenicillin, and related antibiotics
   2453..2557    -  promoter       AmpR promoter: bla
   2773..3361    +  rep_origin     ori: high-copy-number ColE1/pMB1/pBR322/pUC origin of replication
   3801..3838    -  CDS            rop (fragment): Rop protein, which maintains plasmids at low copy number; rop
   3872..3890    +  promoter       T7 promoter: promoter for bacteriophage T7 RNA polymerase
   3922..3944    +  RBS            RBS: efficient ribosome binding site from bacteriophage T7 gene 10 (Olins and Rangwala, 1989)
>Addgene plasmid #41754 | pOU2 | depositor full sequence | sequence record 56296 | pOU2 sequence 3950 bps
TATGTCCGCGGAACGAGAGATTCCCGCCGAGGACAGCATCAAAGTGGTCTGCCGATTCCGACCGCTGAAC
GACAGCGAAGAGAAGGCCGGCTCCAAGTTCGTGGTCAAGTTCCCCAACAATGTGGAGGAGAACTCCATAT
CCATAGCGGGCAAGGTGTATTTGTTCGACAAGGTCTTCAAACCGAATGCATCCCAGGAAAAGGTCTACAA
TGAGGCGGCCAAGTCCATTGTTACGGATGTCCTGGCCGGGTACAATGGAACGATATTCGCATATGGTCAG
ACGTCCTCCGGAAAAACGCATACGATGGAGGGCGTGATCGGGGACTCCGTAAAACAGGGTATCATACCAC
GTATCGTCAACGACATTTTCAATCACATCTACGCGATGGAGGTGAACCTGGAGTTTCACATCAAGGTCTC
CTACTACGAGATCTACATGGACAAGATTCGAGATCTGTTGGACGTCTCCAAGGTGAACCTTAGTGTGCAC
GAGGATAAGAACCGGGTGCCGTACGTCAAGGGCGCTACGGAACGGTTCGTCTCGTCGCCGGAGGATGTTT
TCGAGGTGATCGAGGAGGGCAAATCCAATCGTCACATCGCTGTGACAAACATGAACGAGCATTCTTCGCG
ATCCCACTCAGTATTCCTTATCAATGTGAAGCAGGAGAACCTGGAGAACCAGAAGAAACTATCCGGCAAA
CTCTACCTGGTGGATTTGGCCGGTTCCGAGAAGGTTTCCAAGACTGGAGCGGAGGGAACCGTTCTTGATG
AAGCCAAGAACATCAACAAGTCGCTGTCGGCCTTGGGCAACGTAATTTCTGCCCTGGCGGACGGAAACAA
AACGCACATCCCCTACCGTGATTCCAAGCTAACGCGCATCCTGCAGGAGTCGCTGGGAGGCAACGCACGC
ACAACCATCGTCATCTGCTGCTCTCCAGCCAGTTTCAACGAATCTGAAACGAAGTCAACGCTGGACTTCG
GTCGTAGAGCCAAGACAGTGAAGAACGTGGTCTCCGTTAACGAGGAGCTTACTGCCGAGGAATGGAAGCG
ACGCTATGAAAAGGAGAAGGAAAAGAACGCCCGACTAAAGGGTAAGGTGGAGAAGCTGGAGATCGAGCTT
GCGCGCTGGAGAGCGGGTGAAACTGTTAAGGCGGAGGAGCAAATCAACATGGAGGATCTCATGGAGGCAA
GCACGCCCAACCTGCGCAAGGCCATGGAAGCGCCAGCAGCAGCGGAAATCAGTGGTCACATCGTACGTTC
CCCGATGGTTGGTACTTTCTACCGCACCCCAAGCCCGGACGCAAAAGCGTTCATCGAAGTGGGTCAGAAA
GTCAACGTGGGCGATACCCTGTCCATCGTTGAAGCCATGAAAATGATGAACCAGATCGAAGCGGACAAAT
CCGGTACCGTTAAAGCTATCCTTGTTGAATCTGGTCAGCCGGTTGAATTCGACGAACCGCTTGTTGTTAT
CGAATTATCTGAGACTAGTGGGCACCACCATCACCATCACTGACAAGCTTATCGATGATAAGCTGTCAAA
CATGAGAATTAAATCAATCTAAAGTATATATGAGTAAACTTGGTCTGACAGTTACCAATGCTTAATCAGT
GAGGCACCTATCTCAGCGATCTGTCTATTTCGTTCATCCATAGTTGCCTGACTCCCCGTCGTGTAGATAA
CTACGATACGGGAGGGCTTACCATCTGGCCCCAGTGCTGCAATGATACCGCGAGACCCACGCTCACCGGC
TCCAGATTTATCAGCAATAAACCAGCCAGCCGGAAGGGCCGAGCGCAGAAGTGGTCCTGCAACTTTATCC
GCCTCCATCCAGTCTATTAATTGTTGCCGGGAAGCTAGAGTAAGTAGTTCGCCAGTTAATAGTTTGCGCA
ACGTTGTTGCCATTGCTACAGGCATCGTGGTGTCACGCTCGTCGTTTGGTATGGCTTCATTCAGCTCCGG
TTCCCAACGATCAAGGCGAGTTACATGATCCCCCATGTTGTGCAAAAAAGCGGTTAGCTCCTTCGGTCCT
CCGATCGTTGTCAGAAGTAAGTTGGCCGCAGTGTTATCACTCATGGTTATGGCAGCACTGCATAATTCTC
TTACTGTCATGCCATCCGTAAGATGCTTTTCTGTGACTGGTGAGTACTCAACCAAGTCATTCTGAGAATA
GTGTATGCGGCGACCGAGTTGCTCTTGCCCGGCGTCAACACGGGATAATACCGCGCCACATAGCAGAACT
TTAAAAGTGCTCATCATTGGAAAACGTTCTTCGGGGCGAAAACTCTCAAGGATCTTACCGCTGTTGAGAT
CCAGTTCGATGTAACCCACTCGTGCACCCAACTGATCTTCAGCATCTTTTACTTTCACCAGCGTTTCTGG
GTGAGCAAAAACAGGAAGGCAAAATGCCGCAAAAAAGGGAATAAGGGCGACACGGAAATGTTGAATACTC
ATACTCTTCCTTTTTCAATATTATTGAAGCATTTATCAGGGTTATTGTCTCATGAGCGGATACATATTTG
AATGTATTTAGAAAAATAAACAAATAGGGGTTCCGCGCACATTTCCCCGAAAAGTGCCACCTGACGTCTA
AGAAACCATTATTATCATGACATTAACCTATAAAAATAGGCGTATCACGAGGCCCTTTCGTCTTCAAGAA
TTAAAAGGATCTAGGTGAAGATCCTTTTTGATAATCTCATGACCAAAATCCCTTAACGTGAGTTTTCGTT
CCACTGAGCGTCAGACCCCGTAGAAAAGATCAAAGGATCTTCTTGAGATCCTTTTTTTCTGCGCGTAATC
TGCTGCTTGCAAACAAAAAAACCACCGCTACCAGCGGTGGTTTGTTTGCCGGATCAAGAGCTACCAACTC
TTTTTCCGAAGGTAACTGGCTTCAGCAGAGCGCAGATACCAAATACTGTCCTTCTAGTGTAGCCGTAGTT
AGGCCACCACTTCAAGAACTCTGTAGCACCGCCTACATACCTCGCTCTGCTAATCCTGTTACCAGTGGCT
GCTGCCAGTGGCGATAAGTCGTGTCTTACCGGGTTGGACTCAAGACGATAGTTACCGGATAAGGCGCAGC
GGTCGGGCTGAACGGGGGGTTCGTGCACACAGCCCAGCTTGGAGCGAACGACCTACACCGAACTGAGATA
CCTACAGCGTGAGCATTGAGAAAGCGCCACGCTTCCCGAAGGGAGAAAGGCGGACAGGTATCCGGTAAGC
GGCAGGGTCGGAACAGGAGAGCGCACGAGGGAGCTTCCAGGGGGAAACGCCTGGTATCTTTATAGTCCTG
TCGGGTTTCGCCACCTCTGACTTGAGCGTCGATTTTTGTGATGCTCGTCAGGGGGGCGGAGCCTATGGAA
AAACGCCAGCAACGCGGCCTTTTTACGGTTCCTGGCCTTTTGCTGGCCTTTTGCTCACATGTTCTTTCCT
GCGTTATCCCCTGATTCTGTGGATAACCGTATTACCGCCTTTGAGTGAGCTGATACCGCTCGCCGCAGCC
GAACGACCGAGCGCAGCGAGTCAGTGAGCGAGGAAGCGGAAGAGCGCCTGATGCGGTATTTTCTCCTTAC
GCATCTGTGCGGTATTTCACACCGCATACAGATCTGTATGGTGCACTCTCAGTACAATCTGCTCTGATGC
CGCATAGTTAAGCCAGTATATACACTCCGCTATCGCTACGTGACTGGGTCATGGCTGCGCCCCGACACCC
GCCAACACCCGCTGACGCGCCCTGACGGGCTTGTCTGCTCCCGGCATCCGCTTACAGACAAGCTGTGACC
GTCTCCGGGAGCTGCATGTGTCAGAGGTTTTCACCGTCATCACCGAAACGCGCGAGGCCCAGCGATTCGA
ACTTCTGATAGACTTCGAAATTAATACGACTCACTATAGGGAGACCACAACGGTTTCCCTCTAGAAATAA
TTTTGTTTAACTTTAAGAAGGAGATATACA
