>Addgene plasmid #41754 | pOU2 | addgene partial sequence | sequence record 68193 | AMP-F 5'-AAGCCCTCCCGTATCGTAGT-3'
ACTATGGATGAACGAAATAGACAGATCGCTGAGATAGGTGCCTCACTGATTAAGCATTGGTAACTGTCAG
ACCAAGTTTACTCATATATACTTTAGATTGATTTAATTCTCATGTTTGACAGCTTATCATCGATAAGCTT
GTCAGTGATGGTGATGGTGGTGCCCACTAGTCTCAGATAATTCGATAACAACAAGCGGTTCGTCGAATTC
AACCGGCTGACCAGATTCAACAAGGATAGCTTTAACGGTACCGGATTTGTCCGCTTCGATCTGGTTCATC
ATTTTCATGGCTTCAACGATGGACAGGGTATCGCCCACGTTGACTTTCTGACCCACTTCGATGAACGCTT
TTGCGTCCGGGCTTGGGGTGCGGTAGAAAGTACCAACCATCGGGGAACGTACGATGTGACCACTGATTTC
CGCTGCTGCTGGCGCTTCCATGGCCTTGCGCAGGTTGGGCGTGCTTGCCTCCATGAGATCCTCCATGTTG
ATTTGCTCCTCCGCCTTAACAGTTTCACCCGCTCTCCAGCGCGCAAGCTCGATCTCCAGCTTCTCCACCT
TACCCTTTAGTCGGGCGTTCTTTTCCTTCTCCTTTTCATAGCGTCGCTTCCATTCCTCGGCAGTAAGCTC
CTCGTTAACGGAGACCACGTTCTTCACTGTCTTGGCTCTACGACCGAAGTCCAGCGTTGACTTCGTTTCA
GATTCGTTGAAACTGGCTGGAGAGCAGCAGATGACGATGGTTGTGCGTGCGTTGCCTCCCAGCGACTCCT
GCAGGATGCGCGTTAGCTTGGAATCACGGTAGGGGATGTGCGTTTTGTTTCCGTCCGCCAGGGCAGAAAT
TAC
