>Addgene plasmid #41754 | pOU2 | addgene partial sequence | sequence record 68198 | T7 5'-TAATACGACTCACTATAGGG-3'
AATATTTTGTTTAACTTTAAGAAGGAGATATACATATGTCCGCGGAACGAGAGATTCCCGCCGAGGACAG
CATCAAAGTGGTCTGCCGATTCCGACCGCTGAACGACAGCGAAGAGAAGGCCGGCTCCAAGTTCGTGGTC
AAGTTCCCCAACAATGTGGAGGAGAACTCCATATCCATAGCGGGCAAGGTGTATTTGTTCGACAAGGTCT
TCAAACCGAATGCATCCCAGGAAAAGGTCTACAATGAGGCGGCCAAGTCCATTGTTACGGATGTCCTGGC
CGGGTACAATGGAACGATATTCGCATATGGTCAGACGTCCTCCGGAAAAACGCATACGATGGAGGGCGTG
ATCGGGGACTCCGTAAAACAGGGTATCATACCACGTATCGTCAACGACATTTTCAATCACATCTACGCGA
TGGAGGTGAACCTGGAGTTTCACATCAAGGTCTCCTACTACGAGATCTACATGGACAAGATTCGAGATCT
GTTGGACGTCTCCAAGGTGAACCTTAGTGTGCACGAGGATAAGAACCGGGTGCCGTACGTCAAGGGCGCT
ACGGAACGGTTCGTCTCGTCGCCGGAGGATGTTTTCGAGGTGATCGAGGAGGGCAAATCCAATCGTCACA
TCGCTGTGACAAACATGAACGAGCATTCTTCGCGATCCCACTCAGTATTCCTTATCAATGTGAAGCAGGA
GAACCTGGAGAACCAGAA
